LOCUS       Exported 10754 bp ds-DNA circular SYN 12-MAY-2021
DEFINITION  bacterial expression of AsCpf1-2NLS.
ACCESSION   .
VERSION     .
KEYWORDS    AsCpf1-2NLS
SOURCE      synthetic DNA construct
  ORGANISM  synthetic DNA construct
REFERENCE   1 (bases 1 to 10754)
  AUTHORS   Moreno-Mateos MA, Fernandez JP, Rouet R, Vejnar CE, Lane MA, Mis E,
            Khokha MK, Doudna JA, Giraldez AJ
  TITLE     CRISPR-Cpf1 mediates efficient homology-directed repair and
            temperature-controlled genome editing.
  JOURNAL   Nat Commun. 2017 Dec 8;8(1):2024. doi: 10.1038/s41467-017-01836-2.
  PUBMED    29222508
REFERENCE   2 (bases 1 to 10754)
  AUTHORS   .
  TITLE     Direct Submission
  JOURNAL   Exported May 12, 2021 from SnapGene Server 1.1.58
            http://www.snapgene.com
FEATURES             Location/Qualifiers
     source          1..10754
                     /organism="synthetic DNA construct"
                     /mol_type="other DNA"
     primer_bind     complement(18..36)
                     /label=pBRforEco
                     /note="pBR322 vectors, upsteam of EcoRI site, forward
                     primer"
     promoter        104..208
                     /gene="bla"
                     /label=AmpR promoter
     CDS             209..1069
                     /codon_start=1
                     /gene="bla"
                     /product="beta-lactamase"
                     /label=AmpR
                     /note="confers resistance to ampicillin, carbenicillin, and
                     related antibiotics"
                     /translation="MSIQHFRVALIPFFAAFCLPVFAHPETLVKVKDAEDQLGARVGYI
                     ELDLNSGKILESFRPEERFPMMSTFKVLLCGAVLSRVDAGQEQLGRRIHYSQNDLVEYS
                     PVTEKHLTDGMTVRELCSAAITMSDNTAANLLLTTIGGPKELTAFLHNMGDHVTRLDRW
                     EPELNEAIPNDERDTTMPAAMATTLRKLLTGELLTLASRQQLIDWMEADKVAGPLLRSA
                     LPAGWFIADKSGAGERGSRGIIAALGPDGKPSRIVVIYTTGSQATMDERNRQIAEIGAS
                     LIKHW"
     primer_bind     complement(427..446)
                     /label=Amp-R
                     /note="Ampicillin resistance gene, reverse primer"
     rep_origin      1240..1828
                     /direction=RIGHT
                     /label=ori
                     /note="high-copy-number ColE1/pMB1/pBR322/pUC origin of
                     replication"
     primer_bind     1729..1748
                     /label=pBR322ori-F
                     /note="pBR322 origin, forward primer"
     primer_bind     1982..1999
                     /label=L4440
                     /note="L4440 vector, forward primer"
     misc_feature    2014..2156
                     /label=bom
                     /note="basis of mobility region from pBR322"
     primer_bind     complement(2082..2101)
                     /label=pRS-marker
                     /note="pRS vectors, use to sequence yeast selectable
                     marker"
     primer_bind     2242..2264
                     /label=pGEX 3'
                     /note="pGEX vectors, reverse primer"
     CDS             complement(2258..2449)
                     /codon_start=1
                     /gene="rop"
                     /product="Rop protein, which maintains plasmids at low copy
                     number"
                     /label=rop
                     /translation="MTKQEKTALNMARFIRSQTLTLLEKLNELDADEQADICESLHDHA
                     DELYRSCLARFGDDGENL"
     primer_bind     3907..3926
                     /label=pBRrevBam
                     /note="pBR322 vectors, tet region, downstream of BamHI,
                     reverse primer"
     primer_bind     4010..4029
                     /label=T7
                     /note="T7 promoter, forward primer"
     promoter        4010..4028
                     /label=T7 promoter
                     /note="promoter for bacteriophage T7 RNA polymerase"
     RBS             4117..4139
                     /note="efficient ribosome binding site from bacteriophage
                     T7 gene 10 (Olins and Rangwala, 1989)"
     CDS             4159..4176
                     /codon_start=1
                     /product="6xHis affinity tag"
                     /label=6xHis
                     /translation="HHHHHH"
     CDS             4186..5286
                     /codon_start=1
                     /gene="malE (mutated)"
                     /product="maltose binding protein from E. coli"
                     /label=MBP
                     /note="This version of the gene does not encode a signal
                     sequence, so MBP will remain in the cytosol."
                     /translation="MKIEEGKLVIWINGDKGYNGLAEVGKKFEKDTGIKVTVEHPDKLE
                     EKFPQVAATGDGPDIIFWAHDRFGGYAQSGLLAEITPDKAFQDKLYPFTWDAVRYNGKL
                     IAYPIAVEALSLIYNKDLLPNPPKTWEEIPALDKELKAKGKSALMFNLQEPYFTWPLIA
                     ADGGYAFKYENGKYDIKDVGVDNAGAKAGLTFLVDLIKNKHMNADTDYSIAEAAFNKGE
                     TAMTINGPWAWSNIDTSKVNYGVTVLPTFKGQPSKPFVGVLSAGINAASPNKELAKEFL
                     ENYLLTDEGLEAVNKDKPLGAVALKSYEEELAKDPRIAATMENAQKGEIMPNIPQMSAF
                     WYAVRTAVINAASGRQTVDEALKDAQT"
     primer_bind     5260..5283
                     /label=MBP-F
                     /note="Maltose binding protein, forward primer"
     CDS             5341..5361
                     /codon_start=1
                     /product="tobacco etch virus (TEV) protease recognition and
                     cleavage site"
                     /label=TEV site
                     /translation="ENLYFQS"
     CDS             5371..9291
                     /codon_start=1
                     /product="CRISPR-associated protein from Acidaminococcus
                     sp. BV3L6 (Zetsche et al., 2015)"
                     /label=AsCpf1
                     /translation="MTQFEGFTNLYQVSKTLRFELIPQGKTLKHIQEQGFIEEDKARND
                     HYKELKPIIDRIYKTYADQCLQLVQLDWENLSAAIDSYRKEKTEETRNALIEEQATYRN
                     AIHDYFIGRTDNLTDAINKRHAEIYKGLFKAELFNGKVLKQLGTVTTTEHENALLRSFD
                     KFTTYFSGFYENRKNVFSAEDISTAIPHRIVQDNFPKFKENCHIFTRLITAVPSLREHF
                     ENVKKAIGIFVSTSIEEVFSFPFYNQLLTQTQIDLYNQLLGGISREAGTEKIKGLNEVL
                     NLAIQKNDETAHIIASLPHRFIPLFKQILSDRNTLSFILEEFKSDEEVIQSFCKYKTLL
                     RNENVLETAEALFNELNSIDLTHIFISHKKLETISSALCDHWDTLRNALYERRISELTG
                     KITKSAKEKVQRSLKHEDINLQEIISAAGKELSEAFKQKTSEILSHAHAALDQPLPTTL
                     KKQEEKEILKSQLDSLLGLYHLLDWFAVDESNEVDPEFSARLTGIKLEMEPSLSFYNKA
                     RNYATKKPYSVEKFKLNFQMPTLASGWDVNKEKNNGAILFVKNGLYYLGIMPKQKGRYK
                     ALSFEPTEKTSEGFDKMYYDYFPDAAKMIPKCSTQLKAVTAHFQTHTTPILLSNNFIEP
                     LEITKEIYDLNNPEKEPKKFQTAYAKKTGDQKGYREALCKWIDFTRDFLSKYTKTTSID
                     LSSLRPSSQYKDLGEYYAELNPLLYHISFQRIAEKEIMDAVETGKLYLFQIYNKDFAKG
                     HHGKPNLHTLYWTGLFSPENLAKTSIKLNGQAELFYRPKSRMKRMAHRLGEKMLNKKLK
                     DQKTPIPDTLYQELYDYVNHRLSHDLSDEARALLPNVITKEVSHEIIKDRRFTSDKFFF
                     HVPITLNYQAANSPSKFNQRVNAYLKEHPETPIIGIDRGERNLIYITVIDSTGKILEQR
                     SLNTIQQFDYQKKLDNREKERVAARQAWSVVGTIKDLKQGYLSQVIHEIVDLMIHYQAV
                     VVLENLNFGFKSKRTGIAEKAVYQQFEKMLIDKLNCLVLKDYPAEKVGGVLNPYQLTDQ
                     FTSFAKMGTQSGFLFYVPAPYTSKIDPLTGFVDPFVWKTIKNHESRKHFLEGFDFLHYD
                     VKTGDFILHFKMNRNLSFQRGLPGFMPAWDIVFEKNETQFDAKGTPFIAGKRIVPVIEN
                     HRFTGRYRDLYPANELIALLEEKGIVFRDGSNILPKLLENDDSHAIDTMVALIRSVLQM
                     RNSNAATGEDYINSPVRDLNGVCFDSRFQNPEWPMDADANGAYHIALKGQLLLNHLKES
                     KDLKLQNGISNQDWLAYIQELRN"
     CDS             9295..9321
                     /codon_start=1
                     /product="HA (human influenza hemagglutinin) epitope tag"
                     /label=HA
                     /translation="YPYDVPDYA"
     CDS             9340..9360
                     /codon_start=1
                     /product="nuclear localization signal of SV40 (simian virus
                     40) large T antigen"
                     /label=SV40 NLS
                     /translation="PKKKRKV"
     CDS             9367..9387
                     /codon_start=1
                     /product="nuclear localization signal of SV40 (simian virus
                     40) large T antigen"
                     /label=SV40 NLS
                     /translation="PKKKRKV"
     CDS             9427..10131
                     /codon_start=1
                     /product="monomeric derivative of DsRed fluorescent protein
                     (Shaner et al., 2004)"
                     /label=mCherry
                     /note="mammalian codon-optimized"
                     /translation="VSKGEEDNMAIIKEFMRFKVHMEGSVNGHEFEIEGEGEGRPYEGT
                     QTAKLKVTKGGPLPFAWDILSPQFMYGSKAYVKHPADIPDYLKLSFPEGFKWERVMNFE
                     DGGVVTVTQDSSLQDGEFIYKVKLRGTNFPSDGPVMQKKTMGWEASSERMYPEDGALKG
                     EIKQRLKLKDGGHYDAEVKTTYKAKKPVQLPGAYNVNIKLDITSHNEDYTIVEQYERAE
                     GRHSTGGMDELYK"
     primer_bind     complement(9569..9587)
                     /label=mCherry-R
                     /note="mCherry, reverse primer"
     primer_bind     9837..9856
                     /label=mCherry-F
                     /note="mCherry, forward primer"
     CDS             10138..10158
                     /codon_start=1
                     /product="nuclear localization signal of SV40 (simian virus
                     40) large T antigen"
                     /label=SV40 NLS
                     /translation="PKKKRKV"
     primer_bind     complement(10290..10308)
                     /label=T7 Term
                     /note="T7 terminator, reverse primer"
     terminator      10304..10351
                     /label=T7 terminator
                     /note="transcription terminator for bacteriophage T7 RNA
                     polymerase"
     promoter        complement(10717..10745)
                     /label=tet promoter
                     /note="E. coli promoter for tetracycline efflux protein
                     gene"
ORIGIN
        1 ttcttgaaga cgaaagggcc tcgtgatacg cctattttta taggttaatg tcatgataat
       61 aatggtttct tagacgtcag gtggcacttt tcggggaaat gtgcgcggaa cccctatttg
      121 tttatttttc taaatacatt caaatatgta tccgctcatg agacaataac cctgataaat
      181 gcttcaataa tattgaaaaa ggaagagtat gagtattcaa catttccgtg tcgcccttat
      241 tccctttttt gcggcatttt gccttcctgt ttttgctcac ccagaaacgc tggtgaaagt
      301 aaaagatgct gaagatcagt tgggtgcacg agtgggttac atcgaactgg atctcaacag
      361 cggtaagatc cttgagagtt ttcgccccga agaacgtttt ccaatgatga gcacttttaa
      421 agttctgcta tgtggcgcgg tattatcccg tgttgacgcc gggcaagagc aactcggtcg
      481 ccgcatacac tattctcaga atgacttggt tgagtactca ccagtcacag aaaagcatct
      541 tacggatggc atgacagtaa gagaattatg cagtgctgcc ataaccatga gtgataacac
      601 tgcggccaac ttacttctga caacgatcgg aggaccgaag gagctaaccg cttttttgca
      661 caacatgggg gatcatgtaa ctcgccttga tcgttgggaa ccggagctga atgaagccat
      721 accaaacgac gagcgtgaca ccacgatgcc tgcagcaatg gcaacaacgt tgcgcaaact
      781 attaactggc gaactactta ctctagcttc ccggcaacaa ttaatagact ggatggaggc
      841 ggataaagtt gcaggaccac ttctgcgctc ggcccttccg gctggctggt ttattgctga
      901 taaatctgga gccggtgagc gtgggtctcg cggtatcatt gcagcactgg ggccagatgg
      961 taagccctcc cgtatcgtag ttatctacac gacggggagt caggcaacta tggatgaacg
     1021 aaatagacag atcgctgaga taggtgcctc actgattaag cattggtaac tgtcagacca
     1081 agtttactca tatatacttt agattgattt aaaacttcat ttttaattta aaaggatcta
     1141 ggtgaagatc ctttttgata atctcatgac caaaatccct taacgtgagt tttcgttcca
     1201 ctgagcgtca gaccccgtag aaaagatcaa aggatcttct tgagatcctt tttttctgcg
     1261 cgtaatctgc tgcttgcaaa caaaaaaacc accgctacca gcggtggttt gtttgccgga
     1321 tcaagagcta ccaactcttt ttccgaaggt aactggcttc agcagagcgc agataccaaa
     1381 tactgtcctt ctagtgtagc cgtagttagg ccaccacttc aagaactctg tagcaccgcc
     1441 tacatacctc gctctgctaa tcctgttacc agtggctgct gccagtggcg ataagtcgtg
     1501 tcttaccggg ttggactcaa gacgatagtt accggataag gcgcagcggt cgggctgaac
     1561 ggggggttcg tgcacacagc ccagcttgga gcgaacgacc tacaccgaac tgagatacct
     1621 acagcgtgag ctatgagaaa gcgccacgct tcccgaaggg agaaaggcgg acaggtatcc
     1681 ggtaagcggc agggtcggaa caggagagcg cacgagggag cttccagggg gaaacgcctg
     1741 gtatctttat agtcctgtcg ggtttcgcca cctctgactt gagcgtcgat ttttgtgatg
     1801 ctcgtcaggg gggcggagcc tatggaaaaa cgccagcaac gcggcctttt tacggttcct
     1861 ggccttttgc tggccttttg ctcacatgtt ctttcctgcg ttatcccctg attctgtgga
     1921 taaccgtatt accgcctttg agtgagctga taccgctcgc cgcagccgaa cgaccgagcg
     1981 cagcgagtca gtgagcgagg aagcggaaga gcgcctgatg cggtattttc tccttacgca
     2041 tctgtgcggt atttcacacc gcatatatgg tgcactctca gtacaatctg ctctgatgcc
     2101 gcatagttaa gccagtatac actccgctat cgctacgtga ctgggtcatg gctgcgcccc
     2161 gacacccgcc aacacccgct gacgcgccct gacgggcttg tctgctcccg gcatccgctt
     2221 acagacaagc tgtgaccgtc tccgggagct gcatgtgtca gaggttttca ccgtcatcac
     2281 cgaaacgcgc gaggcagctg cggtaaagct catcagcgtg gtcgtgaagc gattcacaga
     2341 tgtctgcctg ttcatccgcg tccagctcgt tgagtttctc cagaagcgtt aatgtctggc
     2401 ttctgataaa gcgggccatg ttaagggcgg ttttttcctg tttggtcact gatgcctccg
     2461 tgtaaggggg atttctgttc atgggggtaa tgataccgat gaaacgagag aggatgctca
     2521 cgatacgggt tactgatgat gaacatgccc ggttactgga acgttgtgag ggtaaacaac
     2581 tggcggtatg gatgcggcgg gaccagagaa aaatcactca gggtcaatgc cagcgcttcg
     2641 ttaatacaga tgtaggtgtt ccacagggta gccagcagca tcctgcgatg cagatccgga
     2701 acataatggt gcagggcgct gacttccgcg tttccagact ttacgaaaca cggaaaccga
     2761 agaccattca tgttgttgct caggtcgcag acgttttgca gcagcagtcg cttcacgttc
     2821 gctcgcgtat cggtgattca ttctgctaac cagtaaggca accccgccag cctagccggg
     2881 tcctcaacga caggagcacg atcatgcgca cccgtggcca ggacccaacg ctgcccgaga
     2941 tgcgccgcgt gcggctgctg gagatggcgg acgcgatgga tatgttctgc caagggttgg
     3001 tttgcgcatt cacagttctc cgcaagaatt gattggctcc aattcttgga gtggtgaatc
     3061 cgttagcgag gtgccgccgg cttccattca ggtcgaggtg gcccggctcc atgcaccgcg
     3121 acgcaacgcg gggaggcaga caaggtatag ggcggcgcct acaatccatg ccaacccgtt
     3181 ccatgtgctc gccgaggcgg cataaatcgc cgtgacgatc agcggtccaa tgatcgaagt
     3241 taggctggta agagccgcga gcgatccttg aagctgtccc tgatggtcgt catctacctg
     3301 cctggacagc atggcctgca acgcgggcat cccgatgccg ccggaagcga gaagaatcat
     3361 aatggggaag gccatccagc ctcgcgtcgc gaacgccagc aagacgtagc ccagcgcgtc
     3421 ggccgccatg ccggcgataa tggcctgctt ctcgccgaaa cgtttggtgg cgggaccagt
     3481 gacgaaggct tgagcgaggg cgtgcaagat tccgaatacc gcaagcgaca ggccgatcat
     3541 cgtcgcgctc cagcgaaagc ggtcctcgcc gaaaatgacc cagagcgctg ccggcacctg
     3601 tcctacgagt tgcatgataa agaagacagt cataagtgcg gcgacgatag tcatgccccg
     3661 cgcccaccgg aaggagctga ctgggttgaa ggctctcaag ggcatcggtc gacgctctcc
     3721 cttatgcgac tcctgcatta ggaagcagcc cagtagtagg ttgaggccgt tgagcaccgc
     3781 cgccgcaagg aatggtgcat gcaaggagat ggcgcccaac agtcccccgg ccacggggcc
     3841 tgccaccata cccacgccga aacaagcgct catgagcccg aagtggcgag cccgatcttc
     3901 cccatcggtg atgtcggcga tataggcgcc agcaaccgca cctgtggcgc cggtgatgcc
     3961 ggccacgatg cgtccggcgt agaggatcga gatctcgatc ccgcgaaatt aatacgactc
     4021 actataggga gaccacaacg gtttccctct agtgccggct ccggagagct ctttaattaa
     4081 gcggccgccc tgcaggactc gagttctaga aataattttg tttaacttta agaaggagat
     4141 atacatatga aatcttctca ccatcaccat caccatggtt cttctatgaa aatcgaagaa
     4201 ggtaaactgg taatctggat taacggcgat aaaggctata acggtctcgc tgaagtcggt
     4261 aagaaattcg agaaagatac cggaattaaa gtcaccgttg agcatccgga taaactggaa
     4321 gagaaattcc cacaggttgc ggcaactggc gatggccctg acattatctt ctgggcacac
     4381 gaccgctttg gtggctacgc tcaatctggc ctgttggctg aaatcacccc ggacaaagcg
     4441 ttccaggaca agctgtatcc gtttacctgg gatgccgtac gttacaacgg caagctgatt
     4501 gcttacccga tcgctgttga agcgttatcg ctgatttata acaaagatct gctgccgaac
     4561 ccgccaaaaa cctgggaaga gatcccggcg ctggataaag aactgaaagc gaaaggtaag
     4621 agcgcgctga tgttcaacct gcaagaaccg tacttcacct ggccgctgat tgctgctgac
     4681 gggggttatg cgttcaagta tgaaaacggc aagtacgaca ttaaagacgt gggcgtggat
     4741 aacgctggcg cgaaagcggg tctgaccttc ctggttgacc tgattaaaaa caaacacatg
     4801 aatgcagaca ccgattactc catcgcagaa gctgccttta ataaaggcga aacagcgatg
     4861 accatcaacg gcccgtgggc atggtccaac atcgacacca gcaaagtgaa ttatggtgta
     4921 acggtactgc cgaccttcaa gggtcaacca tccaaaccgt tcgttggcgt gctgagcgca
     4981 ggtattaacg ccgccagtcc gaacaaagag ctggcaaaag agttcctcga aaactatctg
     5041 ctgactgatg aaggtctgga agcggttaat aaagacaaac cgctgggtgc cgtagcgctg
     5101 aagtcttacg aggaagagtt ggcgaaagat ccacgtattg ccgccactat ggaaaacgcc
     5161 cagaaaggtg aaatcatgcc gaacatcccg cagatgtccg ctttctggta tgccgtgcgt
     5221 actgcggtga tcaacgccgc cagcggtcgt cagactgtcg atgaagccct gaaagacgcg
     5281 cagactaatt cgagctcgaa caacaacaac aataacaata acaacaacct cgggatcgag
     5341 gaaaacctgt acttccaatc caatgccacc atgacccagt tcgaggggtt taccaatctg
     5401 tatcaagtga gcaagacgct gcgctttgaa ctgatcccac agggaaaaac cttaaaacat
     5461 attcaagagc agggctttat cgaagaagat aaggcccgta atgaccatta caaagagtta
     5521 aagccgatta ttgatcgtat ctacaagacc tatgcggacc agtgcttaca attggtacag
     5581 cttgattggg agaacctctc tgccgccatc gattcctatc gtaaagaaaa aactgaagaa
     5641 acgcgcaacg ccctgattga agagcaggcc acctatcgta acgcgattca tgactatttt
     5701 attggccgta cggacaatct gacggacgcg atcaacaagc gccatgcgga gatttacaaa
     5761 ggactgttta aggctgaact gttcaatggt aaggtcctta aacagcttgg gaccgtcaca
     5821 acgacggaac atgaaaacgc gttattacgt agcttcgaca agtttaccac gtatttctcc
     5881 ggcttttacg aaaatcgcaa aaacgttttc agtgccgagg atatttccac tgctatccct
     5941 catcgcattg tgcaagacaa cttcccaaaa ttcaaagaaa attgtcatat cttcacccgc
     6001 ttaatcaccg ctgtaccgtc cctgcgtgag catttcgaaa acgtgaaaaa ggccattggt
     6061 atcttcgtgt ctacttcgat tgaggaggta ttttcctttc cattctataa tcagctgctg
     6121 acccagaccc aaattgatct gtacaaccag ctgcttggcg gtatttctcg tgaagcagga
     6181 accgaaaaaa tcaaagggtt gaacgaggtg cttaatctgg caatccagaa aaatgatgaa
     6241 accgcccaca tcattgcttc gttacctcat cgttttatcc cgttgttcaa gcaaatttta
     6301 agtgatcgca atacgctgtc gtttattctg gaagaattca aaagtgatga agaggtaatt
     6361 cagtcgtttt gcaaatataa aaccctgtta cgtaacgaaa atgtcctgga aacagccgag
     6421 gctttgttta acgaactgaa tagcattgac ctgacgcata tctttattag ccacaaaaaa
     6481 ttagagacca tctcatcagc tctgtgcgat cattgggata cactgcgcaa tgcgctgtat
     6541 gaacgtcgta tttcggaatt gactggcaaa atcactaaaa gcgcgaaaga gaaagtacag
     6601 cgctcgctta aacatgaaga tatcaacctg caggagatca tcagcgccgc gggtaaagaa
     6661 ctgtcggagg catttaaaca gaagacgagc gagattctgt cccacgcaca tgccgcctta
     6721 gaccagccgc tcccgaccac tctgaagaaa caggaagaga aagaaatcct taaaagtcaa
     6781 ctggacagtt tactgggtct ctatcatctg ctggattggt ttgcggtaga cgaaagcaat
     6841 gaagtggatc cggagtttag tgcccgtctg acaggaatca agctggaaat ggagccttcg
     6901 cttagcttct acaacaaagc ccgcaattat gccacgaaaa aaccctatag tgtcgaaaaa
     6961 tttaaactca actttcaaat gccgaccctt gcgtcgggct gggatgtcaa caaagaaaaa
     7021 aacaacggag ctattctgtt cgttaaaaat ggtctgtact acctgggcat catgccgaaa
     7081 cagaaaggtc gctacaaagc cctttcgttc gagcccacgg aaaaaacaag cgaaggcttc
     7141 gacaaaatgt actacgatta ctttccggat gcagcaaaaa tgatcccgaa atgttccaca
     7201 cagctgaaag ccgttacagc acattttcag acgcacacca cccccatctt actgtccaac
     7261 aattttattg aaccgctgga gattactaaa gaaatttatg atttgaacaa tccggaaaaa
     7321 gagccaaaaa agtttcaaac cgcctacgct aaaaaaaccg gggatcagaa agggtaccgc
     7381 gaagcgttgt gcaagtggat tgatttcacc cgcgattttc tcagtaaata taccaagact
     7441 acctcgattg acctgagctc actgcgcccg agctctcaat ataaggattt gggtgagtac
     7501 tatgctgaat taaacccttt attgtaccac atttcttttc agcgcatcgc cgaaaaggaa
     7561 attatggacg cagtcgaaac cgggaaactg tacctgttcc agatctataa taaggacttc
     7621 gccaaaggac atcatggcaa accgaacctg cacacccttt actggaccgg gcttttctct
     7681 ccggaaaatt tggcgaaaac ctcgatcaag cttaacggtc aagctgagct gttttaccgt
     7741 ccaaaatccc gcatgaagcg catggcgcat cgtttaggtg aaaaaatgct gaataagaaa
     7801 ctgaaagatc agaaaacccc tatcccggat accctctacc aggaactgta tgattacgtg
     7861 aaccatcgtc tctcgcatga cctgtcagac gaagcgcgtg cgttactgcc caatgtaatc
     7921 acaaaagaag tttcgcatga aattattaaa gatcgtcgtt ttacatctga taaattcttt
     7981 tttcatgttc cgatcaccct caactatcag gccgcaaaca gtccaagtaa gtttaaccag
     8041 cgcgttaatg cttacctgaa ggaacatccg gagactccga ttattggaat tgatcgcggt
     8101 gaacgtaatt tgatctatat cactgtgatc gatagtaccg gtaagattct ggagcagcgc
     8161 agcttgaaca caattcaaca gtttgattat cagaaaaaat tagacaaccg cgaaaaagag
     8221 cgcgtggctg cccgtcaggc gtggtctgtt gtcggtacca ttaaagatct gaagcagggc
     8281 tatctttctc aggttattca cgaaattgta gatctgatga tccattatca ggcggttgtt
     8341 gtgttggaga atctcaattt cggttttaag agtaagcgca caggcatcgc tgaaaaagca
     8401 gtttatcagc agtttgaaaa aatgctgatc gacaaattga actgtttagt tctcaaagat
     8461 tacccagcgg aaaaggtggg cggagtgctg aatccgtacc aattaacgga tcaattcact
     8521 tccttcgcaa agatgggtac ccaaagcggc tttctgttct atgtgccggc cccgtatacc
     8581 tcgaaaatcg atccactgac gggcttcgta gatccgttcg tgtggaaaac cattaaaaat
     8641 catgaaagtc gtaaacattt tctcgaaggc ttcgacttcc tgcactacga cgtgaaaact
     8701 ggcgatttca ttctgcattt taaaatgaac cgcaaccttt cgtttcagcg cggtctgccg
     8761 ggctttatgc cggcttggga cattgttttt gagaaaaatg aaacccagtt tgatgctaaa
     8821 ggcactcctt tcatcgccgg taaacgcatc gtacctgtga ttgaaaacca tcgttttaca
     8881 gggcgttacc gtgatttata cccggcgaac gaattgatcg cgctgctgga ggaaaagggc
     8941 atcgttttcc gtgacggctc caatattctg ccgaaattac tggaaaacga cgattcacac
     9001 gcaattgata ccatggtcgc actgattcgc tcagtcttac agatgcgtaa ctctaatgca
     9061 gccacaggag aagattatat taattcgcca gtccgcgatt tgaacggtgt ttgcttcgac
     9121 agccgttttc agaatcctga atggccgatg gacgctgatg ccaacggagc ttatcatatc
     9181 gccctgaaag gccagctcct gctgaaccac ctgaaggaaa gcaaagatct gaaattgcag
     9241 aacggcatta gcaaccagga ctggttagca tacatccagg aactgcgtaa cgcctatccc
     9301 tatgacgtgc ccgattatgc cagcctgggc agcggctccc ccaagaaaaa acgcaaggtg
     9361 gaagatccta agaaaaagcg gaaagtggac taaattggta gtgggagcaa cggcagcagc
     9421 ggatccgtga gcaagggcga ggaggataac atggccatca tcaaggagtt catgcgcttc
     9481 aaggtgcaca tggagggctc cgtgaacggc cacgagttcg agatcgaggg cgagggcgag
     9541 ggccgcccct acgagggcac ccagaccgcc aagctgaagg tgaccaaggg tggccccctg
     9601 cccttcgcct gggacatcct gtcccctcag ttcatgtacg gctccaaggc ctacgtgaag
     9661 caccccgccg acatccccga ctacttgaag ctgtccttcc ccgagggctt caagtgggag
     9721 cgcgtgatga acttcgagga cggcggcgtg gtgaccgtga cccaggactc ctccctccag
     9781 gacggcgagt tcatctacaa ggtgaagctg cgcggcacca acttcccctc cgacggcccc
     9841 gtaatgcaga agaagaccat gggctgggag gcctcctccg agcggatgta ccccgaggac
     9901 ggcgccctga agggcgagat caagcagagg ctgaagctga aggacggcgg ccactacgac
     9961 gctgaggtca agaccaccta caaggccaag aagcccgtgc agctgcccgg cgcctacaac
    10021 gtcaacatca agttggacat cacctcccac aacgaggact acaccatcgt ggaacagtac
    10081 gaacgcgccg agggccgcca ctccaccggc ggcatggacg agctgtacaa ggggtcacct
    10141 aagaaaaaac gaaaagttga gtaataacat tggaagtgga taacggatcc gcgatcgcgg
    10201 cgcgccacct ggtggccggc cggtaccacg cgtgcgcgct gatccggctg ctaacaaagc
    10261 ccgaaaggaa gctgagttgg ctgctgccac cgctgagcaa taactagcat aaccccttgg
    10321 ggcctctaaa cgggtcttga ggggtttttt gctgaaagga ggaactatat ccggatatcc
    10381 acaggacggg tgtggtcgcc atgatcgcgt agtcgatagt ggctccaagt agcgaagcga
    10441 gcaggactgg gcggcggcca aagcggtcgg acagtgctcc gagaacgggt gcgcatagaa
    10501 attgcatcaa cgcatatagc gctagcagca cgccatagtg actggcgatg ctgtcggaat
    10561 ggacgatatc ccgcaagagg cccggcagta ccggcataac caagcctatg cctacagcat
    10621 ccagggtgac ggtgccgagg atgacgatga gcgcattgtt agatttcata cacggtgcct
    10681 gactgcgtta gcaatttaac tgtgataaac taccgcatta aagcttatcg atgataagct
    10741 gtcaaacatg agaa
//
