>Addgene plasmid #102565 | AsCpf1-2NLS | addgene full sequence | sequence record 198455 | Addgene NGS Result
TGGCCTTTTGCTCACATGTTCTTTCCTGCGTTATCCCCTGATTCTGTGGATAACCGTATTACCGCCTTTG
AGTGAGCTGATACCGCTCGCCGCAGCCGAACGACCGAGCGCAGCGAGTCAGTGAGCGAGGAAGCGGAAGA
GCGCCTGATGCGGTATTTTCTCCTTACGCATCTGTGCGGTATTTCACACCGCAATGGTGCACTCTCAGTA
CAATCTGCTCTGATGCCGCATAGTTAAGCCAGTATACACTCCGCTATCGCTACGTGACTGGGTCATGGCT
GCGCCCCGACACCCGCCAACACCCGCTGACGCGCCCTGACGGGCTTGTCTGCTCCCGGCATCCGCTTACA
GACAAGCTGTGACCGTCTCCGGGAGCTGCATGTGTCAGAGGTTTTCACCGTCATCACCGAAACGCGCGAG
GCAGCTGCGGTAAAGCTCATCAGCGTGGTCGTGAAGCGATTCACAGATGTCTGCCTGTTCATCCGCGTCC
AGCTCGTTGAGTTTCTCCAGAAGCGTTAATGTCTGGCTTCTGATAAAGCGGGCCATGTTAAGGGCGGTTT
TTTCCTGTTTGGTCACTGATGCCTCCGTGTAAGGGGGATTTCTGTTCATGGGGGTAATGATACCGATGAA
ACGAGAGAGGATGCTCACGATACGGGTTACTGATGATGAACATGCCCGGTTACTGGAACGTTGTGAGGGT
AAACAACTGGCGGTATGGATGCGGCGGGACCAGAGAAAAATCACTCAGGGTCAATGCCAGCGCTTCGTTA
ATACAGATGTAGGTGTTCCACAGGGTAGCCAGCAGCATCCTGCGATGCAGATCCGGAACATAATGGTGCA
GGGCGCTGACTTCCGCGTTTCCAGACTTTACGAAACACGGAAACCGAAGACCATTCATGTTGTTGCTCAG
GTCGCAGACGTTTTGCAGCAGCAGTCGCTTCACGTTCGCTCGCGTATCGGTGATTCATTCTGCTAACCAG
TAAGGCAACCCCGCCAGCCTAGCCGGGTCCTCAACGACAGGAGCACGATCATGCGCACCCGTGGCCAGGA
CCCAACGCTGCCCGAGATGCGCCGCGTGCGGCTGCTGGAGATGGCGGACGCGATGGATATGTTCTGCCAA
GGGTTGGTTTGCGCATTCACAGTTCTCCGCAAGAATTGATTGGCTCCAATTCTTGGAGTGGTGAATCCGT
TAGCGAGGTGCCGCCGGCTTCCATTCAGGTCGAGGTGGCCCGGCTCCATGCACCGCGACGCAACGCGGGG
AGGCAGACAAGGTATAGGGCGGCGCCTACAATCCATGCCAACCCGTTCCATGTGCTCGCCGAGGCGGCAT
AAATCGCCGTGACGATCAGCGGTCCAATGATCGAAGTTAGGCTGGTAAGAGCCGCGAGCGATCCTTGAAG
CTGTCCCTGATGGTCGTCATCTACCTGCCTGGACAGCATGGCCTGCAACGCGGGCATCCCGATGCCGCCG
GAAGCGAGAAGAATCATAATGGGGAAGGCCATCCAGCCTCGCGTCGCGAACGCCAGCAAGACGTAGCCCA
GCGCGTCGGCCGCCATGCCGGCGATAATGGCCTGCTTCTCGCCGAAACGTTTGGTGGCGGGACCAGTGAC
GAAGGCTTGAGCGAGGGCGTGCAAGATTCCGAATACCGCAAGCGACAGGCCGATCATCGTCGCGCTCCAG
CGAAAGCGGTCCTCGCCGAAAATGACCCAGAGCGCTGCCGGCACCTGTCCTACGAGTTGCATGATAAAGA
AGACAGTCATAAGTGCGGCGACGATAGTCATGCCCCGCGCCCACCGGAAGGAGCTGACTGGGTTGAAGGC
TCTCAAGGGCATCGGTCGACGCTCTCCCTTATGCGACTCCTGCATTAGGAAGCAGCCCAGTAGTAGGTTG
AGGCCGTTGAGCACCGCCGCCGCAAGGAATGGTGCATGCAAGGAGATGGCGCCCAACAGTCCCCCGGCCA
CGGGGCCTGCCACCATACCCACGCCGAAACAAGCGCTCATGAGCCCGAAGTGGCGAGCCCGATCTTCCCC
ATCGGTGATGTCGGCGATATAGGCGCCAGCAACCGCACCTGTGGCGCCGGTGATGCCGGCCACGATGCGT
CCGGCGTAGAGGATCGAGATCTCGATCCCGCGAAATTAATACGACTCACTATAGGGAGACCACAACGGTT
TCCCTCTAGTGCCGGCTCCGGAGAGCTCTTTAATTAAGCGGCCGCCCTGCAGGACTCGAGTTCTAGAAAT
AATTTTGTTTAACTTTAAGAAGGAGATATACATATGAAATCTTCTCACCATCACCATCACCATGGTTCTT
CTATGAAAATCGAAGAAGGTAAACTGGTAATCTGGATTAACGGCGATAAAGGCTATAACGGTCTCGCTGA
AGTCGGTAAGAAATTCGAGAAAGATACCGGAATTAAAGTCACCGTTGAGCATCCGGATAAACTGGAAGAG
AAATTCCCACAGGTTGCGGCAACTGGCGATGGCCCTGACATTATCTTCTGGGCACACGACCGCTTTGGTG
GCTACGCTCAATCTGGCCTGTTGGCTGAAATCACCCCGGACAAAGCGTTCCAGGACAAGCTGTATCCGTT
TACCTGGGATGCCGTACGTTACAACGGCAAGCTGATTGCTTACCCGATCGCTGTTGAAGCGTTATCGCTG
ATTTATAACAAAGATCTGCTGCCGAACCCGCCAAAAACCTGGGAAGAGATCCCGGCGCTGGATAAAGAAC
TGAAAGCGAAAGGTAAGAGCGCGCTGATGTTCAACCTGCAAGAACCGTACTTCACCTGGCCGCTGATTGC
TGCTGACGGGGGTTATGCGTTCAAGTATGAAAACGGCAAGTACGACATTAAAGACGTGGGCGTGGATAAC
GCTGGCGCGAAAGCGGGTCTGACCTTCCTGGTTGACCTGATTAAAAACAAACACATGAATGCAGACACCG
ATTACTCCATCGCAGAAGCTGCCTTTAATAAAGGCGAAACAGCGATGACCATCAACGGCCCGTGGGCATG
GTCCAACATCGACACCAGCAAAGTGAATTATGGTGTAACGGTACTGCCGACCTTCAAGGGTCAACCATCC
AAACCGTTCGTTGGCGTGCTGAGCGCAGGTATTAACGCCGCCAGTCCGAACAAAGAGCTGGCAAAAGAGT
TCCTCGAAAACTATCTGCTGACTGATGAAGGTCTGGAAGCGGTTAATAAAGACAAACCGCTGGGTGCCGT
AGCGCTGAAGTCTTACGAGGAAGAGTTGGCGAAAGATCCACGTATTGCCGCCACTATGGAAAACGCCCAG
AAAGGTGAAATCATGCCGAACATCCCGCAGATGTCCGCTTTCTGGTATGCCGTGCGTACTGCGGTGATCA
ACGCCGCCAGCGGTCGTCAGACTGTCGATGAAGCCCTGAAAGACGCGCAGACTAATTCGAGCTCGAACAA
CAACAACAATAACAATAACAACAACCTCGGGATCGAGGAAAACCTGTACTTCCAATCCAATGCCACCATG
ACCCAGTTCGAGGGGTTTACCAATCTGTATCAAGTGAGCAAGACGCTGCGCTTTGAACTGATCCCACAGG
GAAAAACCTTAAAACATATTCAAGAGCAGGGCTTTATCGAAGAAGATAAGGCCCGTAATGACCATTACAA
AGAGTTAAAGCCGATTATTGATCGTATCTACAAGACCTATGCGGACCAGTGCTTACAATTGGTACAGCTT
GATTGGGAGAACCTCTCTGCCGCCATCGATTCCTATCGTAAAGAAAAAACTGAAGAAACGCGCAACGCCC
TGATTGAAGAGCAGGCCACCTATCGTAACGCGATTCATGACTATTTTATTGGCCGTACGGACAATCTGAC
GGACGCGATCAACAAGCGCCATGCGGAGATTTACAAAGGACTGTTTAAGGCTGAACTGTTCAATGGTAAG
GTCCTTAAACAGCTTGGGACCGTCACAACGACGGAACATGAAAACGCGTTATTACGTAGCTTCGACAAGT
TTACCACGTATTTCTCCGGCTTTTACGAAAATCGCAAAAACGTTTTCAGTGCCGAGGATATTTCCACTGC
TATCCCTCATCGCATTGTGCAAGACAACTTCCCAAAATTCAAAGAAAATTGTCATATCTTCACCCGCTTA
ATCACCGCTGTACCGTCCCTGCGTGAGCATTTCGAAAACGTGAAAAAGGCCATTGGTATCTTCGTGTCTA
CTTCGATTGAGGAGGTATTTTCCTTTCCATTCTATAATCAGCTGCTGACCCAGACCCAAATTGATCTGTA
CAACCAGCTGCTTGGCGGTATTTCTCGTGAAGCAGGAACCGAAAAAATCAAAGGGTTGAACGAGGTGCTT
AATCTGGCAATCCAGAAAAATGATGAAACCGCCCACATCATTGCTTCGTTACCTCATCGTTTTATCCCGT
TGTTCAAGCAAATTTTAAGTGATCGCAATACGCTGTCGTTTATTCTGGAAGAATTCAAAAGTGATGAAGA
GGTAATTCAGTCGTTTTGCAAATATAAAACCCTGTTACGTAACGAAAATGTCCTGGAAACAGCCGAGGCT
TTGTTTAACGAACTGAATAGCATTGACCTGACGCATATCTTTATTAGCCACAAAAAATTAGAGACCATCT
CATCAGCTCTGTGCGATCATTGGGATACACTGCGCAATGCGCTGTATGAACGTCGTATTTCGGAATTGAC
TGGCAAAATCACTAAAAGCGCGAAAGAGAAAGTACAGCGCTCGCTTAAACATGAAGATATCAACCTGCAG
GAGATCATCAGCGCCGCGGGTAAAGAACTGTCGGAGGCATTTAAACAGAAGACGAGCGAGATTCTGTCCC
ACGCACATGCCGCCTTAGACCAGCCGCTCCCGACCACTCTGAAGAAACAGGAAGAGAAAGAAATCCTTAA
AAGTCAACTGGACAGTTTACTGGGTCTCTATCATCTGCTGGATTGGTTTGCGGTAGACGAAAGCAATGAA
GTGGATCCGGAGTTTAGTGCCCGTCTGACAGGAATCAAGCTGGAAATGGAGCCTTCGCTTAGCTTCTACA
ACAAAGCCCGCAATTATGCCACGAAAAAACCCTATAGTGTCGAAAAATTTAAACTCAACTTTCAAATGCC
GACCCTTGCGTCGGGCTGGGATGTCAACAAAGAAAAAAACAACGGAGCTATTCTGTTCGTTAAAAATGGT
CTGTACTACCTGGGCATCATGCCGAAACAGAAAGGTCGCTACAAAGCCCTTTCGTTCGAGCCCACGGAAA
AAACAAGCGAAGGCTTCGACAAAATGTACTACGATTACTTTCCGGATGCAGCAAAAATGATCCCGAAATG
TTCCACACAGCTGAAAGCCGTTACAGCACATTTTCAGACGCACACCACCCCCATCTTACTGTCCAACAAT
TTTATTGAACCGCTGGAGATTACTAAAGAAATTTATGATTTGAACAATCCGGAAAAAGAGCCAAAAAAGT
TTCAAACCGCCTACGCTAAAAAAACCGGGGATCAGAAAGGGTACCGCGAAGCGTTGTGCAAGTGGATTGA
TTTCACCCGCGATTTTCTCAGTAAATATACCAAGACTACCTCGATTGACCTGAGCTCACTGCGCCCGAGC
TCTCAATATAAGGATTTGGGTGAGTACTATGCTGAATTAAACCCTTTATTGTACCACATTTCTTTTCAGC
GCATCGCCGAAAAGGAAATTATGGACGCAGTCGAAACCGGGAAACTGTACCTGTTCCAGATCTATAATAA
GGACTTCGCCAAAGGACATCATGGCAAACCGAACCTGCACACCCTTTACTGGACCGGGCTTTTCTCTCCG
GAAAATTTGGCGAAAACCTCGATCAAGCTTAACGGTCAAGCTGAGCTGTTTTACCGTCCAAAATCCCGCA
TGAAGCGCATGGCGCATCGTTTAGGTGAAAAAATGCTGAATAAGAAACTGAAAGATCAGAAAACCCCTAT
CCCGGATACCCTCTACCAGGAACTGTATGATTACGTGAACCATCGTCTCTCGCATGACCTGTCAGACGAA
GCGCGTGCGTTACTGCCCAATGTAATCACAAAAGAAGTTTCGCATGAAATTATTAAAGATCGTCGTTTTA
CATCTGATAAATTCTTTTTTCATGTTCCGATCACCCTCAACTATCAGGCCGCAAACAGTCCAAGTAAGTT
TAACCAGCGCGTTAATGCTTACCTGAAGGAACATCCGGAGACTCCGATTATTGGAATTGATCGCGGTGAA
CGTAATTTGATCTATATCACTGTGATCGATAGTACCGGTAAGATTCTGGAGCAGCGCAGCTTGAACACAA
TTCAACAGTTTGATTATCAGAAAAAATTAGACAACCGCGAAAAAGAGCGCGTGGCTGCCCGTCAGGCGTG
GTCTGTTGTCGGTACCATTAAAGATCTGAAGCAGGGCTATCTTTCTCAGGTTATTCACGAAATTGTAGAT
CTGATGATCCATTATCAGGCGGTTGTTGTGTTGGAGAATCTCAATTTCGGTTTTAAGAGTAAGCGCACAG
GCATCGCTGAAAAAGCAGTTTATCAGCAGTTTGAAAAAATGCTGATCGACAAATTGAACTGTTTAGTTCT
CAAAGATTACCCAGCGGAAAAGGTGGGCGGAGTGCTGAATCCGTACCAATTAACGGATCAATTCACTTCC
TTCGCAAAGATGGGTACCCAAAGCGGCTTTCTGTTCTATGTGCCGGCCCCGTATACCTCGAAAATCGATC
CACTGACGGGCTTCGTAGATCCGTTCGTGTGGAAAACCATTAAAAATCATGAAAGTCGTAAACATTTTCT
CGAAGGCTTCGACTTCCTGCACTACGACGTGAAAACTGGCGATTTCATTCTGCATTTTAAAATGAACCGC
AACCTTTCGTTTCAGCGCGGTCTGCCGGGCTTTATGCCGGCTTGGGACATTGTTTTTGAGAAAAATGAAA
CCCAGTTTGATGCTAAAGGCACTCCTTTCATCGCCGGTAAACGCATCGTACCTGTGATTGAAAACCATCG
TTTTACAGGGCGTTACCGTGATTTATACCCGGCGAACGAATTGATCGCGCTGCTGGAGGAAAAGGGCATC
GTTTTCCGTGACGGCTCCAATATTCTGCCGAAATTACTGGAAAACGACGATTCACACGCAATTGATACCA
TGGTCGCACTGATTCGCTCAGTCTTACAGATGCGTAACTCTAATGCAGCCACAGGAGAAGATTATATTAA
TTCGCCAGTCCGCGATTTGAACGGTGTTTGCTTCGACAGCCGTTTTCAGAATCCTGAATGGCCGATGGAC
GCTGATGCCAACGGAGCTTATCATATCGCCCTGAAAGGCCAGCTCCTGCTGAACCACCTGAAGGAAAGCA
AAGATCTGAAATTGCAGAACGGCATTAGCAACCAGGACTGGTTAGCATACATCCAGGAACTGCGTAACGC
CTATCCCTATGACGTGCCCGATTATGCCAGCCTGGGCAGCGGCTCCCCCAAGAAAAAACGCAAGGTGGAA
GATCCTAAGAAAAAGCGGAAAGTGGACTAAATTGGTAGTGGGAGCAACGGCAGCAGCGGATCCGTGAGCA
AGGGCGAGGAGGATAACATGGCCATCATCAAGGAGTTCATGCGCTTCAAGGTGCACATGGAGGGCTCCGT
GAACGGCCACGAGTTCGAGATCGAGGGCGAGGGCGAGGGCCGCCCCTACGAGGGCACCCAGACCGCCAAG
CTGAAGGTGACCAAGGGTGGCCCCCTGCCCTTCGCCTGGGACATCCTGTCCCCTCAGTTCATGTACGGCT
CCAAGGCCTACGTGAAGCACCCCGCCGACATCCCCGACTACTTGAAGCTGTCCTTCCCCGAGGGCTTCAA
GTGGGAGCGCGTGATGAACTTCGAGGACGGCGGCGTGGTGACCGTGACCCAGGACTCCTCCCTCCAGGAC
GGCGAGTTCATCTACAAGGTGAAGCTGCGCGGCACCAACTTCCCCTCCGACGGCCCCGTAATGCAGAAGA
AGACCATGGGCTGGGAGGCCTCCTCCGAGCGGATGTACCCCGAGGACGGCGCCCTGAAGGGCGAGATCAA
GCAGAGGCTGAAGCTGAAGGACGGCGGCCACTACGACGCTGAGGTCAAGACCACCTACAAGGCCAAGAAG
CCCGTGCAGCTGCCCGGCGCCTACAACGTCAACATCAAGTTGGACATCACCTCCCACAACGAGGACTACA
CCATCGTGGAACAGTACGAACGCGCCGAGGGCCGCCACTCCACCGGCGGCATGGACGAGCTGTACAAGGG
GTCACCTAAGAAAAAGCGAAAAGTTGAGTAATAACATTGGAAGTGGATAACGGATCCGCGATCGCGGCGC
GCCACCTGGTGGCCGGCCGGTACCACGCGTGCGCGCTGATCCGGCTGCTAACAAAGCCCGAAAGGAAGCT
GAGTTGGCTGCTGCCACCGCTGAGCAATAACTAGCATAACCCCTTGGGGCCTCTAAACGGGTCTTGAGGG
GTTTTTTGCTGAAAGGAGGAACTATATCCGGATATCCACAGGACGGGTGTGGTCGCCATGATCGCGTAGT
CGATAGTGGCTCCAAGTAGCGAAGCGAGCAGGACTGGGCGGCGGCCAAAGCGGTCGGACAGTGCTCCGAG
AACGGGTGCGCATAGAAATTGCATCAACGCATATAGCGCTAGCAGCACGCCATAGTGACTGGCGATGCTG
TCGGAATGGACGATATCCCGCAAGAGGCCCGGCAGTACCGGCATAACCAAGCCTATGCCTACAGCATCCA
GGGTGACGGTGCCGAGGATGACGATGAGCGCATTGTTAGATTTCATACACGGTGCCTGACTGCGTTAGCA
ATTTAACTGTGATAAACTACCGCATTAAAGCTTATCGATGATAAGCTGTCAAACATGAGAATTCTTGAAG
ACGAAAGGGCCTCGTGATACGCCTATTTTTATAGGTTAATGTCATGATAATAATGGTTTCTTAGACGTCA
GGTGGCACTTTTCGGGGAAATGTGCGCGGAACCCCTATTTGTTTATTTTTCTAAATACATTCAAATATGT
ATCCGCTCATGAGACAATAACCCTGATAAATGCTTCAATAACATTGAAAAAGGAAGAGTATGAGTATTCA
ACATTTCCGTGTCGCCCTTATTCCCTTTTTTGCGGCATTTTGCCTTCCTGTTTTTGCTCACCCAGAAACG
CTGGTGAAAGTAAAAGATGCTGAAGATCAGTTGGGTGCACGAGTGGGTTACATCGAACTGGATCTCAACA
GCGGTAAGATCCTTGAGAGTTTTCGCCCCGAAGAACGTTTTCCAATGATGAGCACTTTTAAAGTTCTGCT
ATGTGGCGCGGTATTATCCCGTGTTGACGCCGGGCAAGAGCAACTCGGTCGCCGCATACACTATTCTCAG
AATGACTTGGTTGAGTACTCACCAGTCACAGAAAAGCATCTTACGGATGGCATGACAGTAAGAGAATTAT
GCAGTGCTGCCATAACCATGAGTGATAACACTGCGGCCAACTTACTTCTGACAACGATCGGAGGACCGAA
GGAGCTAACCGCTTTTTTGCACAACATGGGGGATCATGTAACTCGCCTTGATCGTTGGGAACCGGAGCTG
AATGAAGCCATACCAAACGACGAGCGTGACACCACGATGCCTGCAGCAATGGCAACAACGTTGCGCAAAC
TATTAACTGGCGAACTACTTACTCTAGCTTCCCGGCAACAATTAATAGACTGGATGGAGGCGGATAAAGT
TGCAGGACCACTTCTGCGCTCGGCCCTTCCGGCTGGCTGGTTTATTGCTGATAAATCTGGAGCCGGTGAG
CGTGGGTCTCGCGGTATCATTGCAGCACTGGGGCCAGATGGTAAGCCCTCCCGTATCGTAGTTATCTACA
CGACGGGGAGTCAGGCAACTATGGATGAACGAAATAGACAGATCGCTGAGATAGGTGCCTCACTGATTAA
GCATTGGTAACTGTCAGACCAAGTTTACTCATATATACTTTAGATTGATTTAAAACTTCATTTTTAATTT
AAAAGGATCTAGGTGAAGATCCTTTTTGATAATCTCATGACCAAAATCCCTTAACGTGAGTTTTCGTTCC
ACTGAGCGTCAGACCCCGTAGAAAAGATCAAAGGATCTTCTTGAGATCCTTTTTTTCTGCGCGTAATCTG
CTGCTTGCAAACAAAAAAACCACCGCTACCAGCGGTGGTTTGTTTGCCGGATCAAGAGCTACCAACTCTT
TTTCCGAAGGTAACTGGCTTCAGCAGAGCGCAGATACCAAATACTGTCCTTCTAGTGTAGCCGTAGTTAG
GCCACCACTTCAAGAACTCTGTAGCACCGCCTACATACCTCGCTCTGCTAATCCTGTTACCAGTGGCTGC
TGCCAGTGGCGATAAGTCGTGTCTTACCGGGTTGGACTCAAGACGATAGTTACCGGATAAGGCGCAGCGG
TCGGGCTGAACGGGGGGTTCGTGCACACAGCCCAGCTTGGAGCGAACGACCTACACCGAACTGAGATACC
TACAGCGTGAGCTATGAGAAAGCGCCACGCTTCCCGAAGGGAGAAAGGCGGACAGGTATCCGGTAAGCGG
CAGGGTCGGAACAGGAGAGCGCACGAGGGAGCTTCCAGGGGGAAACGCCTGGTATCTTTATAGTCCTGTC
GGGTTTCGCCACCTCTGACTTGAGCGTCGATTTTTGTGATGCTCGTCAGGGGGGCGGAGCCTATGGAAAA
ACGCCAGCAACGCGGCCTTTTTACGGTTCCTGGCCTTTTGC
Features (pLannotate 1.2.2; 18 found; start..end, strand, type, name):
      6..139     +  rep_origin     RSF ori (fragment): Plasmids containing the RSF 1030 origin of replication can be propagated in E. coli cells that contain additional plasmids with compatible origins.
    144..283     -  misc_feature   bom: basis of mobility region from pBR322
    385..576     -  CDS            rop: Rop protein, which maintains plasmids at low copy number; rop
    593..973     +  CDS            YPB1_ECOLX: Protein predicted: Swiss-Prot protein existence level 4. From Escherichia coli.
   1215..2115    -  CDS            TcR (fragment): tetracycline efflux protein; tet; confers resistance to tetracycline
   2137..2155    +  promoter       T7 promoter: promoter for bacteriophage T7 RNA polymerase
   2244..2266    +  RBS            RBS: efficient ribosome binding site from bacteriophage T7 gene 10 (Olins and Rangwala, 1989)
   2286..2303    +  CDS            6xHis: 6xHis affinity tag
   2313..3413    +  CDS            MBP: maltose binding protein from E. coli; malE (mutated); This version of the gene does not encode a signal sequence, so MBP will remain in the cytosol.
   3498..7418    +  CDS            cas12a: CS12A_ACISB - Also known as cpf1 From Acidaminococcus sp. (strain BV3L6).
   7554..8258    +  CDS            mCherry: mCherry is a basic (constitutively fluorescent) red fluorescent protein published in 2004, derived from Discosoma sp.. It is reported to be a very rapidly-maturing monomer with low acid sensitivity.
   8374..8423    +  CDS            SET1 (fragment): solubility-enhancement tag derived from T7 phage gene 10B
   8431..8478    +  terminator     T7 terminator: transcription terminator for bacteriophage T7 RNA polymerase
   8504..8796    -  CDS            TcR (fragment): tetracycline efflux protein; tet; confers resistance to tetracycline
   8844..8872    -  promoter       tet promoter: E. coli promoter for tetracycline efflux protein gene
   8985..9089    +  promoter       AmpR promoter: bla
   9090..9950    +  CDS            AmpR: β-lactamase; bla; confers resistance to ampicillin, carbenicillin, and related antibiotics
  10121..10709   +  rep_origin     ori: high-copy-number ColE1/pMB1/pBR322/pUC origin of replication
