[The description below was written by a language model from this plasmid's Addgene catalogue record, the feature table of its GenBank file and pLannotate feature annotations shown in this document.]
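Description:
AsCpf1-2NLS is a pET-type bacterial expression plasmid of roughly 10.75 kb for producing recombinant Acidaminococcus sp. BV3L6 Cpf1 (AsCas12a) in E. coli. It is propagated through a ColE1/pMB1-family origin and selected with ampicillin via the bla gene. The backbone retains pBR322-derived elements: the bom mobility region, the rop gene and disrupted remnants of the tetracycline resistance gene with its promoter. The catalogue lists the plasmid as high copy, although rop is normally associated with copy-number restraint.

Expression is driven by a T7 promoter with the phage T7 gene 10 ribosome binding site and ends at a T7 terminator, so it requires a host supplying T7 RNA polymerase. The encoded fusion begins with a 6xHis tag and a signal-sequence-free, cytosolic maltose binding protein, which provide affinity handles and aid solubility. A TEV protease site follows, allowing these tags to be removed after purification. The AsCpf1 coding sequence comes next, then an HA epitope tag and two tandem SV40 nuclear localization signals that direct the purified nuclease to the nucleus of eukaryotic cells.

Both feature tables also annotate an mCherry coding sequence and a third SV40 NLS between the 2xNLS and the terminator. The catalogue entry does not mention these among the tags, and the record does not show whether they are translated as part of the fusion or are an untranslated remnant of a parent vector. The associated work concerns Cpf1-mediated homology-directed repair and temperature-controlled genome editing, consistent with using the purified protein for ribonucleoprotein delivery.
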