Addgene plasmid #102565: AsCpf1-2NLS
Purpose: bacterial expression of AsCpf1-2NLS
Depositing lab: Jennifer Doudna. Depositing organization: University of California, Berkeley. Publication: CRISPR-Cpf1 mediates efficient homology-directed repair and temperature-controlled genome editing. Moreno-Mateos MA, Fernandez JP, Rouet R, Vejnar CE, Lane MA, Mis E, Khokha MK, Doudna JA, Giraldez AJ. Nat Commun. 2017 Dec 8;8(1):2024. doi: 10.1038/s41467-017-01836-2. PubMed 29222508.
Backbone
  Vector backbone: pET
  Total vector size (bp): 10750
  Vector type: Bacterial Expression
Growth in bacteria
  Bacterial resistance: Ampicillin, 100 μg/mL
  Growth temperature: 37°C
  Growth strain: DH5alpha
  Copy number: High Copy
Gene/Insert
  Gene/Insert name: AsCpf1 (alt name: AsCas12a)
  Species: Synthetic; Acidaminococcus sp.
  Insert size (bp): 5230
  Promoter: T7
  Tag / fusion protein: 6xHis-MBP-TEV (N terminal on insert); HA-2xSV40NLS
  Cloning method: Gibson Cloning
  Sequencing primers: 5′ T7 Pro
Terms and licenses: Academic/Nonprofit Terms; Industry Terms: Not Available to Industry
Depositor comments: Please visit https://doi.org/10.1101/156125 for bioRxiv preprint.
How to cite: AsCpf1-2NLS was a gift from Jennifer Doudna (Addgene plasmid # 102565 ; http://n2t.net/addgene:102565 ; RRID:Addgene_102565)
